>Addgene plasmid #240176 | pVF165 | addgene full sequence | sequence record 486851 | Addgene NGS Result
ACCCACGCTCACCGGCTCCAGATTTATCAGCAATAAACCAGCCAGCCGGAAGGGCCGAGCGCAGAAGTGG
TCCTGCAACTTTATCCGCCTCCATCCAGTCTATTAATTGTTGCCGGGAAGCTAGAGTAAGTAGTTCGCCA
GTTAATAGTTTGCGCAACGTTGTTGCCATTGCTACAGGCATCGTGGTGTCACGCTCGTCGTTTGGTATGG
CTTCATTCAGCTCCGGTTCCCAACGATCAAGGCGAGTTACATGATCCCCCATGTTGTGCAAAAAAGCGGT
TAGCTCCTTCGGTCCTCCGATCGTTGTCAGAAGTAAGTTGGCCGCAGTGTTATCACTCATGGTTATGGCA
GCACTGCATAATTCTCTTACTGTCATGCCATCCGTAAGATGCTTTTCTGTGACTGGTGAGTACTCAACCA
AGTCATTCTGAGAATAGTGTATGCGGCGACCGAGTTGCTCTTGCCCGGCGTCAATACGGGATAATACCGC
GCCACATAGCAGAACTTTAAAAGTGCTCATCATTGGAAAACGTTCTTCGGGGCGAAAACTCTCAAGGATC
TTACCGCTGTTGAGATCCAGTTCGATGTAACCCACTCGTGCACCCAACTGATCTTCAGCATCTTTTACTT
TCACCAGCGTTTCTGGGTGAGCAAAAACAGGAAGGCAAAATGCCGCAAAAAAGGGAATAAGGGCGACACG
GAAATGTTGAATACTCATACTCTTCCTTTTTCAATATTATTGAAGCATTTATCAGGGTTATTGTCTCATG
AGCGGATACATATTTGAATGTATTTAGAAAAATAAACAAATAGGGGTTCCGCGCACATTTCCCCGAAAAG
TGCCACCTAAATTGTAAGCGTTAATATTTTGTTAAAATTCGCGTTAAATTTTTGTTAAATCAGCTCATTT
TTTAACCAATAGGCCGAAATCGGCAAAATCCCTTATAAATCAAAAGAATAGACCGAGATAGGGT
[37 nt withheld, positions 975-1011]
AAAGAACGTGGACTCCAACGTCAAAGG
[49 nt withheld, positions 1039-1087]
T
[91 nt withheld, positions 1089-1179]
G
[124 nt withheld, positions 1181-1304]
CCCATTCGCCATTCAGGCTGCGCAACTGTTGGGAAGGGCGATCGGTGCGGGCCTCTTCGCTATTACGCCA
GCTGGCGAAAGGGGGATGTGCTGCAAGGCGATTAAGTTGGGTAACGCCAGGGTTTTCCCAGTCACGACGT
TGTAAAACGACGGCCAGTGAGCGCGCCTCGTTCATTCACGTTTTTGAACCCGTGGAGGACGGGCAGACTC
GCGGTGCAAATGTGTTTTACAGCGTGATGGAGCAGATGAAGATGCTCGACACGCTGCAGAACACGCAGCT
AGATTAACCCTAGAAAGATAATCATATTGTGACGTACGTTAAAGATAATCATGTGTAAAATTGACGCATG
TGTTTTATCGGTCTGTATATCGAGGTTTATTTATTAATTTGAATAGATATTAAGTTTTATTATATTTACA
CTTACATACTAATAATAAATTCAACAAACAATTTATTTATGTTTATTTATTTATTAAAAAAAACAAAAAC
TCAAAATTTCTTCTATAAAGTAACAAAACTTTTATGAGGGACAGCCCCCCCCCAAAGCCCCCAGGGATGT
AATTACGTCCCTCCCCCGCTAGGGGGCAGCAGCGAGCCGCCCGGGGCTCCGCTCCGGTCCGGCGCTCCCC
CCGCATCCCCGAGCCGGCAGCGTGCGGGGACAGCCCGGGCACGGGGAAGGTGGCACGGGATCGCTTTCCT
CTGAACGCTTCTCGCTGCTCTTTGAGCCTGCAGACACCTGGGGGGATACGGGGAAAAGGCGAACGCGTGG
GTAGGGGAGGCGCTTTTCCCAAGGCAGTCTGGAGCATGCGCTTTAGCAGCCCCGCTGGGCACTTGGCGCT
ACACAAGTGGCCTCTGGCCTCGCACACATTCCACATCCACCGGTAGGCGCCAACCGGCTCCGTTCTTTGG
TGGCCCCTTCGCGCCACCTTCTACTCCTCCCCTAGTCAGGAAGTTCCCCCCCGCCCCGCAGCTCGCGTCG
TGCAGGACGTGACAAATGGAAGTAGCACGTCTCACTAGTCTCGTGCAGATGGACAGCACCGCTGAGCAAT
GGAAGCGGGTAGGCCTTTGGGGCAGCGGCCAATAGCAGCTTTGCTCCTTCGCTTTCTGGGCTCAGAGGCT
GGGAAGGGGTGGGTCCGGGGGCGGGCTCAGGGGCGGGCTCAGGGGCGGGGCGGGCGCCCGAAGGTCCTCC
GGAGGCCCGGCATTCTGCACGCTTCAAAAGCGCACGTCTGCCGCGCTGTTCTCCTCTTCCTCATCTCCGG
GCCTTTCGACCTGCAGCCCAAGCTTCACCATGACCGAGTACAAGCCCACGGTGCGCCTCGCCACCCGCGA
CGACGTCCCCAGGGCCGTACGCACCCTCGCCGCCGCGTTCGCCGACTACCCCGCCACGCGCCACACCGTC
GATCCGGACCGCCACATCGAGCGGGTCACCGAGCTGCAAGAACTCTTCCTCACGCGCGTCGGGCTCGACA
TCGGCAAGGTGTGGGTCGCGGACGACGGCGCCGCGGTGGCGGTCTGGACCACGCCGGAGAGCGTCGAAGC
GGGGGCGGTGTTCGCCGAGATCGGCCCGCGCATGGCCGAGTTGAGCGGTTCCCGGCTGGCCGCGCAGCAA
CAGATGGAAGGCCTCCTGGCGCCGCACCGGCCCAAGGAGCCCGCGTGGTTCCTGGCCACCGTCGGCGTCT
CGCCCGACCACCAGGGCAAGGGTCTGGGCAGCGCCGTCGTGCTCCCCGGAGTGGAGGCGGCCGAGCGCGC
CGGGGTGCCCGCCTTCCTGGAGACCTCCGCGCCCCGCAACCTCCCCTTCTACGAGCGGCTCGGCTTCACC
GTCACCGCCGACGTCGAGGTGCCCGAAGGACCGCGCACCTGGTGCATGACCCGCAAGCCCGGTGCCTGAG
CGGCCCGTTTAAACCCGCTGATCAGCCTCGACTGTGCCTTCTAGTTGCCAGCCATCTGTTGTTTGCCCCT
CCCCCGTGCCTTCCTTGACCCTGGAAGGTGCCACTCCCACTGTCCTTTCCTAATAAAATGAGGAAATTGC
ATCGCATTGTCTGAGTAGGTGTCATTCTATTCTGGGGGGTGGGGTGGGGCAGGACAGCAAGGGGGAGGAT
TGGGAAGACAATAGCAGGCATGCTGGGGATGCGGTGGGCTCTATGGCTTCTGAGGCGGAACGCGATATGT
ACGGGCCAGATATACGCGTCGCAGAACAAACGCCCAGAACCGAAGGCCGGAGCCCAGACGCCGCAGCAGC
CCAGCCTGCGTTGTAACCCGGTCCCCATAGCAACCAACTACCGCAGACTACTCTCGCAAGCGCTGTTCTG
CTTGTGACCCGGACCGGCTTCTCTTCCGCTTCCGGTCCCACAATCCTCTGTCGGCCTAGAAGAGCTTTGC
ATTGTGGGAGCTCCTTCCTTTCTCGCTCCCCGGCCATCTTGGCGGCTGGTGTTGGTGAGTGAGCTCTGCG
GGGTAAACGATTAGGCGGCTCGGGGAGCTCCGCTAGCTGGTGTTTGACGCTCTGGATTATAATCCTCTCT
TCTGTCCTCTGTGTATGCTAGGTTGGGGGTTGTCCCGCACCTAGAGCTAGCGCCCAGCTTAAGCCACCAT
GCCCACCGACGTGAGCCTGGGCGACGAGCTGCACCTGGACGGCGAGGACGTGGCCATGGCCCACGCCGAC
GCCCTGGACGACGCCGACCTGGACATGCTGGGCGACGGCGACAGCCCCGGATCCGGCAGCATGGCCGAGA
TCGGAACCGGCTTCCCTTTCGACCCTCACTACGTGGAGGTGCTGGGAGAACGGATGCACTACGTGGACGT
GGGACCTAGAGACGGAACACCAGTGCTGTTCCTGCACGGAAACCCCACAAGCAGCTACGTCTGGCGGAAC
ATCATCCCCCACGTGGCCCCTACACACAGATGTATCGCCCCAGACCTGATCGGCATGGGAAAGAGCGACA
AGCCCGACCTGGGCTACTTCTTCGACGACCACGTGCGGTTCATGGACGCTTTCATCGAGGCCCTGGGACT
GGAAGAGGTGGTGCTGGTCATCCACGATTGGGGAAGCGCTCTGGGCTTCCATTGGGCCAAGAGGAACCCA
GAGAGGGTCAAGGGCATCGCCTTCATGGAGTTCATCCGGCCTATCCCCACTTGGGACGAGTGGCCAGAAT
TCGCCAGGGAGACCTTCCAGGCTTTCAGAACCACCGACGTGGGCAGGAAGCTGATCATCGACCAGAACGT
GTTCATCGAGGGAACCCTGCCTATGGGAGTCGTGAGACCTCTGACCGAGGTGGAGATGGACCACTACAGG
GAGCCCTTCCTGAACCCAGTGGACAGAGAGCCTCTGTGGAGATTCCCCAACGAGCTGCCTATCGCCGGAG
AACCAGCCAATATCGTGGCCCTGGTGGAGGAGTACATGGATTGGCTGCACCAGAGCCCCGTGCCTAAGCT
GCTGTTTTGGGGCACACCAGGAGTGCTGATTCCTCCAGCAGAAGCCGCTAGACTGGCCAAAAGCCTGCCT
AATTGCAAGGCCGTGGACATCGGCCCAGGACTGAATCTGCTGCAGGAGGACAACCCCGACCTGATTGGAA
GCGAGATTGCCCGGTGGCTCAGTACCCTGGAGATCAGCGGCAGCGCTGGCTCTGCTGGAGACATGAGAGC
TGCCAACCTTTGGCCAAGCCCGCTCATGATCAAACGCTCTAAGAAGAACAGCCTGGCCTTGTCCCTGACG
GCCGACCAGATGGTCAGTGCCTTGTTGGATGCTGAGCCCCCCATACTCTATTCCGAGTATGATCCTACCA
GACCCTTCAGTGAAGCTTCGATGATGGGCTTACTGACCAACCTGGCAGACAGGGAGCTGGTTCACATGAT
CAACTGGGCGAAGAGGGTGCCAGGCTTTGTGGATTTGACCCTCCATGATCAGGTCCACCTTCTAGAATGT
GCCTGGCTAGAGATCCTGATGATTGGTCTCGTCTGGCGCTCCATGGAGCACCCAGTGAAGCTACTGTTTG
CTCCTAACTTGCTCTTGGACAGGAACCAGGGAAAATGTGTAGAGGGCATGGTGGAGATCTTCGACATGCT
GCTGGCTACATCATCTCGGTTCCGCATGATGAATCTGCAGGGAGAGGAGTTTGTGTGCCTCAAATCTATT
ATTTTGCTTAATTCTGGAGTGTACACATTTCTGTCCAGCACCCTGAAGTCTCTGGAAGAGAAGGACCATA
TCCACCGAGTCCTGGACAAGATCACAGACACTTTGATCCACCTGATGGCCAAGGCAGGCCTGACCCTGCA
GCAGCAGCACCAGCGGCTGGCCCAGCTCCTCCTCATCCTCTCCCACATCAGGCACATGAGTAACAAAGGC
ATGGAGCATCTGTACAGCATGAAGTGCAAGAACGTGGTGCCCCTCTATGACCTGCTGCTGGAGATGCTGG
ACGCCCACCGCCTACATGCGCCCACTAGCCGTGGAGGGGCATCCGTGGAGGAGACGGACCAAAGCCACTT
GGCCACTGCGGGCTCTACTTCATCGGGTACCTCTAGACCAGGCGAACGACCGTTTCAATGCCGGATATGT
ATGAGGAACTTCTCCGAGGAGGCAAACTTGAGGCGCCACACCCGAACACATACAGGAGAAAAGCCATTCC
AATGTCGAATTTGTATGCGCAATTTTTCAGATCACTCAAGCCTCAAGCGACACCTCCGCACACATACTGG
TTCACAGAAGCCCTTTCAGTGCAGGATTTGTATGCGCAACTTTAGCCAATCAGCGAACCTTTTGCGGCAC
ACTAGAACGCATACAGGTGAGAAGCCTTTCCAGTGTCGCATCTGTATGCGGAACTTCAGCGACCCCAGTT
CATTGAAGAGGCATTTGCGAACTCACACCGGTTCTCAAAAACCTTTTCAGTGCCGAATTTGTATGCGCAA
CTTCAGCCAACAAACAAATTTGACGAGACACACGCGCACGCACACCGGGGAAAAACCGTTTCAATGTCGA
ATCTGCATGCGCAATTTTAGCGATGCGACACAACTTGTTAGGCATCTGCGCACACACTTGCGGGGAAGCG
GAGCTGGTAAGCCTATCCCTAACCCTCTCCTCGGTCTCGATTCTACCTGAGTCGACAATCAACCTCTGGA
TTACAAAATTTGTGAAAGATTGACTGGTATTCTTAACTATGTTGCTCCTTTTACGCTATGTGGATACGCT
GCTTTAATGCCTTTGTATCATGCGTTAACTAAACTTGTTTATTGCAGCTTATAATGGTTACAAATAAAGC
AATAGCATCACAAATTTCACAAATAAAGCATTTTTTTCACTGCATTCTAGTTGTGGTTTGTCCAAACTCA
TCAATGTATCTTATCATGTCTGGAATTGACTCAAATGATGTCAATTAGTCTATCAGAAGCTCATCTGGTC
TCCCTTCCGGGGGACAAGACATCCCTGTTTAATATTTAAACAGCAGTGTTCCCAAACTGGGTTCTTATAT
CCCTTGCTCTGGTCAACCAGGTTGCAGGGTTTCCTGTCCTCACAGGAACGAAGTCCCTAAAGAAACAGTG
GCAGCCAGGTTTAGCCCCGGAATTGACTGGATTCCTTTTTTAGGGCCCATTGGTATGGCTTTTTCCCCGT
ATCCCCCCAGGTGTCTGCAGGCTCAAAGAGCAGCGAGAAGCGTTCAGAGGAAAGCGATCCCGTGCCACCT
TCCCCGTGCCCGGGCTGTCCCCGCACGCTGCCGGCTCGGGGATGCGGGGGGAGCGCCGGACCGGAGCGGA
GCCCCGGGCGGCTCGCTGCTGCCCCCTAGCGGGGGAGGGACGTAATTACATCCCTGGGGGCTTTGGGGGG
GGGCTGTCCCTGATATCTATAACAAGAAAATATATATATAATAAGTTATCACGTAAGTAGAACATGAAAT
AACAATATAATTATCGTATGAGTTAAATCTTAAAAGTCACGTAAAAGATAATCATGCGTCATTTTGACTC
ACGCGGTCGTTATAGTTCAAAATCAGTGACACTTACCGCATTGACAAGCACGCCTCACGGGAGCTCCAAG
CGGCGACTGAGATGTCCTAAATGCACAGCGACGGATTCGCGCTATTTAGAAAGAGAGAGCAATATTTCAA
GAATGCATGCGTCAATTTTACGCAGACTATCTTTCTAGGGTTAATCTAGCTGCATCAGGATCATATCGTC
GGGTCTTTTTTCCGGCTCAGTCATCGCCCAAGCTGGCGCTATCTGGGCATCGGGGAGGAAGAAGCCCGTG
CCTTTTCCCGCGAGGTTGAAGCGGCATGGAAAGAGTTTGCCGAGGATGACTGCTGCTGCATTGACGTTGA
GCGAAAACGCACGTTTACCATGATGATTCGGGAAGGTGTGGCCATGCACGCCTTTAACGGTGAACTGTTC
GTTCAGGCCACCTGGGATACCAGTTCGTCGCGGCTTTTCCGGACACAGTTCCGGATGGTCAGCCCGAAGC
GCATCAGCAACCCGAACAATACCGGCGACAGCCGGAACTGCCGTGCCGGTGTGCAGATTAATGACAGCGG
TGCGGCGCTGGGATATTACGTCAGCGAGGACGGGTATCCTGGCTGGATGCCGCAGAAATGGACATGGATA
CCCCGTGAGTTACCCGGCGGGCGCGCTTGGCGTAATCATGGTCATAGCTGTTTCCTGTGTGAAATTGTTA
TCCGCTCACAATTCCACACAACATACGAGCCGGAAGCATAAAGTGTAAAGCCTGGGGTGCCTAATGAGTG
AGCTAACTCACATTAATTGCGTTGCGCTCACTGCCCGCTTTCCAGTCGGGAAACCTGTCGTGCCAGCTGC
ATTAATGAATCGGCCAACGCGCGGGGAGAGGCGGTTTGCGTATTGGGCGCTCTTCCGCTTCCTCGCTCAC
TGACTCGCTGCGCTCGGTCGTTCGGCTGCGGCGAGCGGTATCAGCTCACTCAAAGGCGGTAATACGGTTA
TCCACAGAATCAGGGGATAACGCAGGAAAGAACATGTGAGCAAAAGGCCAGCAAAAGGCCAGGAACCGTA
AAAAGGCCGCGTTGCTGGCGTTTTTCCATAGGCTCCGCCCCCCTGACGAGCATCACAAAAATCGACGCTC
AAGTCAGAGGTGGCGAAACCCGACAGGACTATAAAGATACCAGGCGTTTCCCCCTGGAAGCTCCCTCGTG
CGCTCTCCTGTTCCGACCCTGCCGCTTACCGGATACCTGTCCGCCTTTCTCCCTTCGGGAAGCGTGGCGC
TTTCTCATAGCTCACGCTGTAGGTATCTCAGTTCGGTGTAGGTCGTTCGCTCCAAGCTGGGCTGTGTGCA
CGAACCCCCCGTTCAGCCCGACCGCTGCGCCTTATCCGGTAACTATCGTCTTGAGTCCAACCCGGTAAGA
CACGACTTATCGCCACTGGCAGCAGCCACTGGTAACAGGATTAGCAGAGCGAGGTATGTAGGCGGTGCTA
CAGAGTTCTTGAAGTGGTGGCCTAACTACGGCTACACTAGAAGAACAGTATTTGGTATCTGCGCTCTGCT
GAAGCCAGTTACCTTCGGAAAAAGAGTTGGTAGCTCTTGATCCGGCAAACAAACCACCGCTGGTAGCGGT
GGTTTTTTTGTTTGCAAGCAGCAGATTACGCGCAGAAAAAAAGGATCTCAAGAAGATCCTTTGATCTTTT
CTACGGGGTCTGACGCTCAGTGGAACGAAAACTCACGTTAAGGGATTTTGGTCATGAGATTATCAAAAAG
GATCTTCACCTAGATCCTTTTAAATTAAAAATGAAGTTTTAAATCAATCTAAAGTATATATGAGTAAACT
TGGTCTGACAGTTACCAATGCTTAATCAGTGAGGCACCTATCTCAGCGATCTGTCTATTTCGTTCATCCA
TAGTTGCCTGACTCCCCGTCGTGTAGATAACTACGATACGGGAGGGCTTACCATCTGGCCCCAGTGCTGC
AATGATACCGCGAG
Features (pLannotate 1.2.2; 22 found; start..end, strand, type, name):
    719..823     -  promoter       AmpR promoter: bla
    876..1304    -  rep_origin     f1 ori (sequence partly withheld): f1 bacteriophage origin of replication; arrow indicates direction of (+) strand synthesis
   1309..1464    -  CDS            lacZα (fragment): LacZα fragment of β-galactosidase; lacZ fragment
   1466..1585    +  CDS            B (fragment): PORTL_LAMBD - Experimental evidence at protein level: Swiss-Prot protein existence level 1. Forms the portal vertex of the capsid (PubMed:6228056, PubMed:6232391). This portal plays critical roles in head assembly, genome packaging, neck/tail attachment, and genome ejection (Probable). The portal protein multimerizes as a single ring-shaped homododecamer arranged around a central channel (PubMed:6232391). Binds to the terminase subunits to form the packaging machine (PubMed:7799432). From Escherichia phage lambda (Bacteriophage lambda).
   2073..2572    +  promoter       PGK promoter: mouse phosphoglycerate kinase 1 promoter
   2594..3193    +  CDS            PuroR: puromycin N-acetyltransferase; pac from Streptomyces alboniger; confers resistance to puromycin
   3226..3450    +  polyA_signal   bGH poly(A) signal: bovine growth hormone polyadenylation signal
   3890..4021    +  CDS            VP16_HHV2H (fragment): Experimental evidence at protein level: Swiss-Prot protein existence level 1. May play a role in the aggregation of tegument proteins around nucleocapsids during virus morphogenesis. From Human herpesvirus 2 (strain HG52) (HHV-2) (Human herpes simplex virus 2).
   4025..4903    +  CDS            dhaA: DHAA_PSEPV - Experimental evidence at protein level: Swiss-Prot protein existence level 1. Catalyzes hydrolytic cleavage of carbon-halogen bonds in halogenated aliphatic compounds, leading to the formation of the corresponding primary alcohols, halide ions and protons. Has a broad substrate specificity, as it is able to dehalogenate mono- and di- chlorinated and brominated alkanes (up to at least C10), and the two isomers of 1,3-dichloropropene to 3-chloroallyl alcohol; the highest activity was found with 1,2-dibromoethane, while no activity was observed with the analog 1,2-dichloroethane. Fro
   4928..5809    +  CDS            ERT2 (fragment): mutated ligand-binding domain of the human estrogen receptor (Feil et al., 1997)
   6269..6285    +  CDS            ZFHD1 (DNA binding domain) (fragment): composite human DNA-binding domain composed of domains from the transcription factors Zif268 and Oct-1 (Pomerantz et al., 1995)
   6350..6390    +  CDS            V5 tag (fragment): epitope tag from simian virus 5
   6401..6507    +  misc_feature   WPRE (fragment): woodchuck hepatitis virus posttranscriptional regulatory element
   6516..6637    +  polyA_signal   SV40 poly(A) signal: SV40 polyadenylation signal
   6655..6747    +  ncRNA          G-CSF SLDE: Accession: RF00183 - G-CSF factor stem-loop destabilising element (SLDE)
   7444..7911    +  CDS            B (fragment): PORTL_LAMBD - Experimental evidence at protein level: Swiss-Prot protein existence level 1. Forms the portal vertex of the capsid (PubMed:6228056, PubMed:6232391). This portal plays critical roles in head assembly, genome packaging, neck/tail attachment, and genome ejection (Probable). The portal protein multimerizes as a single ring-shaped homododecamer arranged around a central channel (PubMed:6232391). Binds to the terminase subunits to form the packaging machine (PubMed:7799432). From Escherichia phage lambda (Bacteriophage lambda).
   7949..7965    -  protein_bind   lac operator: The lac repressor binds to the lac operator to inhibit transcription in E. coli. This inhibition can be relieved by adding lactose or isopropyl-β-D-thiogalactopyranoside (IPTG). lac repressor encoded by lacI
   7973..8003    -  promoter       lac promoter: promoter for the E. coli lac operon
   8018..8039    -  protein_bind   CAP binding site: CAP binding activates transcription in the presence of cAMP. E. coli catabolite activator protein
   8052..8144    -  CDS            lacI (fragment): lac repressor; lacI; The lac repressor binds to the lac operator to inhibit transcription in E. coli. This inhibition can be relieved by adding lactose or isopropyl-β-D-thiogalactopyranoside (IPTG).
   8327..8915    -  rep_origin     ori: high-copy-number ColE1/pMB1/pBR322/pUC origin of replication
   9086..718     -  CDS            AmpR (across the origin): β-lactamase; bla; confers resistance to ampicillin, carbenicillin, and related antibiotics
