[The description below was written by a language model from this plasmid's Addgene catalogue record and pLannotate feature annotations shown in this document.]
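Description:
pVF165 is a 9.2 kb mammalian expression plasmid built on a PiggyBac backbone, intended either for direct expression after transfection or as transposon cargo for genomic insertion by PiggyBac transposase. It is propagated in E. coli as a high-copy plasmid through a ColE1/pUC-type origin with ampicillin selection (AmpR under its bla promoter). It also retains an f1 origin and remnants of a lacZα/lac promoter cloning region. The automated annotation does not call the PiggyBac terminal repeats. It does flag two short stretches as phage lambda portal protein fragments on either side of the mammalian cassettes, and these are probably stuffer or backbone sequence rather than functional parts.

The payload is a synthetic transcription factor, VP16_F442A-HaloTag-ERD-ZF1, assembled by Gibson cloning. Reading 5' to 3', the annotated open reading frame comprises a fragment of the herpesvirus VP16 activation domain carrying the F442A substitution, then a HaloTag (annotated as the dhaA haloalkane dehalogenase from which it derives) for covalent labelling with chloroalkane ligands. Next comes an estrogen receptor ligand-binding domain matching ERT2, which generally makes the activity or nuclear localisation of a fusion protein ligand-dependent. The frame ends with a zinc-finger DNA-binding domain, of which only a short ZFHD1-like match is annotated, and a V5 epitope tag. A partial WPRE and an SV40 polyadenylation signal follow. The promoter driving this fusion is not identified in the feature table or catalogue fields. A separate upstream cassette, with the mouse PGK promoter driving puromycin N-acetyltransferase and a bGH poly(A) signal, allows selection of transfected or stably integrated cells. The design suggests use in studying activation-domain function with an inducible, imageable synthetic activator, though the record does not state this.
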