Addgene plasmid #240176: pVF165
Purpose: expression vector or PiggyBac-insertable cargo for expressing VP16_F442A-HaloTag-ERD-ZF1
Depositing lab: Max Staller. Depositing organization: University of California, Berkeley.
Backbone
  Vector backbone: PiggyBac
  Vector type: Mammalian Expression
Growth in bacteria
  Bacterial resistance: Ampicillin, 100 μg/mL
  Growth temperature: 37°C
  Growth strain: DH5alpha
  Copy number: High Copy
Gene/Insert
  Gene/Insert name: VP16_F442A-HaloTag-ERD-ZF1
  Species: Synthetic
  Mutation: F442A
  Cloning method: Gibson Cloning
Terms and licenses: Academic/Nonprofit Terms; Industry Terms: Not Available to Industry
How to cite: pVF165 was a gift from Max Staller (Addgene plasmid # 240176 ; http://n2t.net/addgene:240176 ; RRID:Addgene_240176)
